Addgene plasmid #82473: pcDNA3/ TO myc-cCE-bio (cCE-bio)
Purpose: Expresses cytoplasmic restricted form of N-terminal myc tagged and C-terminal biotin tagged mRNA capping enzyme, inactive form
Depositing lab: Daniel Schoenberg. Depositing organization: Ohio State University. Publication: The cytoplasmic capping complex assembles on adapter protein nck1 bound to the proline-rich C-terminus of Mammalian capping enzyme. Mukherjee C, Bakthavachalu B, Schoenberg DR. PLoS Biol. 2014 Aug 19;12(8):e1001933. doi: 10.1371/journal.pbio.1001933. eCollection 2014 Aug. PBIOLOGY-D-14-00159 PubMed 25137142.
Backbone
  Vector backbone: pcDNA3-T/O
  Backbone size w/o insert (bp): 5476
  Total vector size (bp): 7605
  Vector type: Mammalian Expression
  Selectable markers: Neomycin (select with G418)
Growth in bacteria
  Bacterial resistance: Ampicillin, 100 μg/mL
  Growth temperature: 37°C
  Growth strain: DH5alpha
  Copy number: High Copy
Gene/Insert
  Gene/Insert name: Myc-NES-mCE (Wt, NLS deletion)-TEV-Bio (alt name: mRNA capping enzyme)
  Species: M. musculus (mouse), Synthetic
  Entrez Gene: Rngtt (a.k.a. AU020997, HCE, MCE1)
  Promoter: CMV
  Tag / fusion protein: myc (N terminal on insert); TEV-Biotin (C terminal on insert)
  Cloning method: Restriction Enzyme; 5′ cloning site Kpn1 (not destroyed); 3′ cloning site Ap1 (not destroyed)
  Sequencing primers: 5′ CMV primer; 3′ SP6 primer
Terms and licenses: Academic/Nonprofit Terms; Industry Terms: Not Available to Industry
How to cite: pcDNA3/ TO myc-cCE-bio (cCE-bio) was a gift from Daniel Schoenberg (Addgene plasmid # 82473 ; http://n2t.net/addgene:82473 ; RRID:Addgene_82473)
