[The description below was written by a language model from this plasmid's Addgene catalogue record and pLannotate feature annotations shown in this document.]
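Description:
pcDNA3/ TO myc-cCE-bio (cCE-bio) is a mammalian expression plasmid of about 7.6 kb built on the pcDNA3-T/O backbone. It is propagated in E. coli as a high-copy plasmid through a ColE1/pUC-type origin with ampicillin resistance, and it also carries an f1 origin. For selecting stably transfected mammalian cells, an SV40 early promoter drives a neomycin phosphotransferase gene (G418 selection) followed by an SV40 polyadenylation signal.

The expression cassette uses the CMV immediate-early enhancer and promoter. Short tet operator matches lie immediately downstream, consistent with the "T/O" design, in which transcription is held off by Tet repressor and induced with tetracycline or doxycycline in repressor-expressing cells. The insert, cloned by restriction enzymes, is a fusion described as Myc-NES-mCE-TEV-Bio. It comprises an N-terminal myc epitope, a nuclear export signal (annotated as a short HIV-1 Rev-derived fragment), and mouse mRNA capping enzyme (Rngtt) lacking its nuclear localization signal. A TEV protease site and a C-terminal biotinylation domain follow, the latter matching the biotin carboxyl carrier subunit of Propionibacterium freudenreichii transcarboxylase. A bGH polyadenylation signal terminates the transcript. Removing the NLS and adding an NES confines the enzyme to the cytoplasm, while the biotin acceptor allows streptavidin capture and the TEV site allows release of bound complexes.

The record is internally inconsistent on activity. The purpose line calls this an inactive form, whereas the insert name specifies wild-type enzyme with only the NLS deleted, so this should be checked against the sequence. The construct suits studies of cytoplasmic capping and the purification of capping enzyme-associated protein complexes.
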