Features (pLannotate 1.2.2; 24 found; start..end, strand, type, name):
     28..80      -  misc_feature   bom (fragment): basis of mobility region from pBR322
    235..614     +  enhancer       CMV enhancer: human cytomegalovirus immediate early enhancer
    615..818     +  promoter       CMV promoter: human cytomegalovirus (CMV) immediate early promoter
    820..839     +  promoter       PLtetO-1 promoter (fragment): modified phage lambda PL promoter with tet operator sites (Lutz and Bujard, 1997)
    841..860     +  promoter       PLtetO-1 promoter (fragment): modified phage lambda PL promoter with tet operator sites (Lutz and Bujard, 1997)
    868..901     +  promoter       TRE3GV promoter (fragment): 3rd-generation Tet-responsive promoter that can be activated by binding of Tet-On® 3G, optimized for retroviral and lentiviral vectors
   1050..1085    +  CDS            Rev (fragment): human immunodeficiency virus 1 (HIV-1) Rev protein; rev; enhances nuclear export of unspliced and incompletely spliced viral mRNAs
   1101..2876    +  CDS            Rngtt: MCE1_MOUSE - Also known as Cap1a. Experimental evidence at protein level: Swiss-Prot protein existence level 1. Bifunctional mRNA-capping enzyme exhibiting RNA 5'- triphosphatase activity in the N-terminal part and mRNA guanylyltransferase activity in the C-terminal part. Catalyzes the first two steps of cap formation: by removing the gamma-phosphate from the 5'-triphosphate end of nascent mRNA to yield a diphosphate end, and by transferring the gmp moiety of GTP to the 5'-diphosphate terminus. From Mus musculus (Mouse).
   2934..3161    +  CDS            BCCP_PROFR (fragment): Experimental evidence at protein level: Swiss-Prot protein existence level 1. The biotinyl 1.3S subunit serves as a carboxyl carrier between the substrate-binding sites on the 12S and 5S subunits. From Propionibacterium freudenreichii subsp. shermanii.
   3180..3198    -  promoter       SP6 promoter: promoter for bacteriophage SP6 RNA polymerase
   3224..3448    +  polyA_signal   bGH poly(A) signal: bovine growth hormone polyadenylation signal
   3452..3473    +  promoter       SV40 promoter (fragment): SV40 enhancer and early promoter
   3494..3922    +  rep_origin     f1 ori (sequence partly withheld): f1 bacteriophage origin of replication; arrow indicates direction of (+) strand synthesis
   3936..4265    +  promoter       SV40 promoter: SV40 enhancer and early promoter
   4332..5123    +  CDS            neo: KKA2_KLEPN - Also known as kan, nptII. Experimental evidence at protein level: Swiss-Prot protein existence level 1. Resistance to kanamycin, neomycin, paromomycin, ribostamycin, butirosin and gentamicin B. From Klebsiella pneumoniae.
   5147..5305    +  CDS            ble (fragment): BLE_KLEPN - Experimental evidence at protein level: Swiss-Prot protein existence level 1. Binding protein with a strong affinity to the bleomycin family of antibiotics. Binds to CL990; an antimitotic-antibiotic compound. From Klebsiella pneumoniae.
   5300..5421    +  polyA_signal   SV40 poly(A) signal: SV40 polyadenylation signal
   5494..5510    -  protein_bind   lac operator: The lac repressor binds to the lac operator to inhibit transcription in E. coli. This inhibition can be relieved by adding lactose or isopropyl-β-D-thiogalactopyranoside (IPTG). lac repressor encoded by lacI
   5518..5548    -  promoter       lac promoter: promoter for the E. coli lac operon
   5563..5584    -  protein_bind   CAP binding site: CAP binding activates transcription in the presence of cAMP. E. coli catabolite activator protein
   5597..5689    -  CDS            lacI (fragment): lac repressor; lacI; The lac repressor binds to the lac operator to inhibit transcription in E. coli. This inhibition can be relieved by adding lactose or isopropyl-β-D-thiogalactopyranoside (IPTG).
   5872..6460    -  rep_origin     ori: high-copy-number ColE1/pMB1/pBR322/pUC origin of replication
   6631..7491    -  CDS            AmpR: β-lactamase; bla; confers resistance to ampicillin, carbenicillin, and related antibiotics
   7492..7596    -  promoter       AmpR promoter: bla
>Addgene plasmid #82473 | pcDNA3/ TO myc-cCE-bio (cCE-bio) | addgene full sequence | sequence record 163076 | Addgene NGS Result
GACGGATCGGGAGATCTCCCGATCCCCTATGGTGCACTCTCAGTACAATCTGCTCTGATGCCGCATAGTT
AAGCCAGTATCTGCTCCCTGCTTGTGTGTTGGAGGTCGCTGAGTAGTGCGCGAGCAAAATTTAAGCTACA
ACAAGGCAAGGCTTGACCGACAATTGCATGAAGAATCTGCTTAGGGTTAGGCGTTTTGCGCTGCTTCGCG
ATGTACGGGCCAGATATACGCGTTGACATTGATTATTGACTAGTTATTAATAGTAATCAATTACGGGGTC
ATTAGTTCATAGCCCATATATGGAGTTCCGCGTTACATAACTTACGGTAAATGGCCCGCCTGGCTGACCG
CCCAACGACCCCCGCCCATTGACGTCAATAATGACGTATGTTCCCATAGTAACGCCAATAGGGACTTTCC
ATTGACGTCAATGGGTGGAGTATTTACGGTAAACTGCCCACTTGGCAGTACATCAAGTGTATCATATGCC
AAGTACGCCCCCTATTGACGTCAATGACGGTAAATGGCCCGCCTGGCATTATGCCCAGTACATGACCTTA
TGGGACTTTCCTACTTGGCAGTACATCTACGTATTAGTCATCGCTATTACCATGGTGATGCGGTTTTGGC
AGTACATCAATGGGCGTGGATAGCGGTTTGACTCACGGGGATTTCCAAGTCTCCACCCCATTGACGTCAA
TGGGAGTTTGTTTTGGCACCAAAATCAACGGGACTTTCCAAAATGTCGTAACAACTCCGCCCCATTGACG
CAAATGGGCGGTAGGCGTGTACGGTGGGAGGTCTATATAAGCAGAGCTCTCCCTATCAGTGATAGAGATC
TCCCTATCAGTGATAGAGATCGTCGACGAGCTCGTTTAGTGAACCGTCAGATCGCCTGGAGACGCCATCC
ACGCTGTTTTGACCTCCATAGAAGACACCGGGACCGATCCAGCCTCCGGACTCTAGCGTTTAAACTTAAG
CTTGGTACCACCATGGCATCAATGCAGAAGCTGATCTCAGAGGAGGACCTGCTTATGGCCATGGAGGCCC
TTCAGCTACCACCGCTTGAGAGACTTACTCTTGATATGGCCATGGAGGCCGCTTACAACAAGATCCCGCC
GCGGTGGCTGAACTGTCCGCGGCGCGGTCAGCCGGTGGCAGGAAGATTCTTACCTCTGAAGACGATGCTG
GGGCCAAGATATGATAGTCAAGTTGCTGAAGAAAACCGGTTCCATCCCAGTATGCTCTCAAATTATCTAA
AGAGCCTGAAGGTTAAAATGAGCTTGTTGGTGGATCTGACAAATACTTCAAGGTTCTATGACAGAAATGA
CATAGAAAAAGAAGGAATCAAGTATATCAAACTTCAGTGTAAAGGACATGGCGAATGCCCCACCACTGAG
AATACTGAGACATTCATTCGCCTGTGTGAGAGGTTTAATGAAAGAAGCCCACCTGAACTTATAGGTGTTC
ACTGCACCCATGGCTTCAACCGCACTGGTTTCCTTATATGTGCCTTTTTGGTGGAAAAAATGGATTGGAG
TATTGAAGCAGCAGTTGCTACATTTGCCCAAGCCAGACCACCAGGAATCTACAAGGGTGATTATTTGAAG
GAACTTTTTCGTCGCTATGGAGATATAGAAGAAGCACCACCACCACCTGTATTGCCAGATTGGTGTTTTG
AAGATGAGGATGAAGAAGATGAGGATGAAGATGGAAAAAAGGACTCAGAACCAGGGTCAAGTGCATCCTT
TAGTAAAAGGAGAAAAGAGCGGTTAAAACTGGGAGCTATTTTCTTGGAAGGCATAACTGTTAAAGGTGTA
ACTCAAGTAACAACTCAACCCAAGTTAGGAGAGGTGCAGCAGAAATGTCATCAGTTCTGTGGCTGGGAAG
GGTCTGGGTTCCCTGGAGCACAGCCTGTCTCCATGGACAAGCAAAATATTAGACTTTTAGAGCAGAAGCC
TTATAAAGTAAGCTGGAAAGCAGACGGCACTCGTTACATGATGTTGATTGATGGCACAAATGAAGTTTTT
ATGATTGACAGAGATAATTCCGTTTTTCATGTTTCAAATCTGGAATTTCCATTTCGTAAAGATCTTCGCA
TGCATTTATCAAATACTCTTTTGGATGGGGAAATGATCATTGACAAAGTAAATGGACAGGCCGTCCCAAG
ATATTTGATCTATGACATAATTAAGTTCAATGCACAACCAGTTGGAGACTGTGATTTTAATATTCGTCTA
CAGTGTATTGAACGTGAAATTATAAGTCCACGACATGAAAAAATGAAGACTGGACTCATTGACAAAACAC
AGGAACCATTTAGTGTCAGACCTAAACAATTTTTTGACATCAATATTTCAAGAAAGCTTCTGGAAGGAAA
TTTTGCCAAAGAAGTCAGCCATGAAATGGATGGACTTATTTTTCAGCCTATTGGAAAATACAAGCCTGGT
CGATGTGATGACATTTTGAAATGGAAACCTCCCAGTCTAAACTCTGTGGATTTTCGACTTAAGATAACAA
GAATGGGAGGAGAAGGGTTGCTTCCACAGAATGTTGGCCTTCTCTATGTTGGAGGTTATGAAAGACCCTT
TGCACAAATCAAGGTGACAAAAGAACTAAAACAGTATGACAACAAAATTATAGAATGCAAATTTGAGAAC
AATAGCTGGGTCTTCATGAGACAGAGGATAGACAAAAGTTTCCCAAATGCCTACAACACAGCCATGGCTG
TGTGCAATAGCATCTCGAACCCTGTCACCAAGGAGATGCTGTTTGAATTCATTGACAGATGTGCAGCAGC
CGCCCAGGGACAGCCCCTGGACCCTGACACGGAGCTCATGCCGCCCCCACCGCCCAAAAGACTGCATCGG
CCAACCGAGAATCTGTACTTTCAATCAGAGTTAAAAACCGCCGCACTAGCTCAACATGACGAGGCTGCTG
GAAAGGCCGGTGAAGGTGAAATCCCTGCCCCTCTTGCTGGTACCGTTTCTAAGATACTGGTAAAAGAAGG
TGACACTGTTAAAGCTGGTCAAACAGTTCTGGTGCTGGAGGCTATGAAAATGGAGACAGAAATTAACGCT
CCTACTGACGGAAAAGTTGAAAAGGTGTTAGTTAAGGAAAGAGATGCTGTTCAAGGTGGTCAAGGTCTAA
TCAAGATCGGCGTTTAATGAGGGCCCTATTCTATAGTGTCACCTAAATGCTAGAGCTCGCTGATCAGCCT
CGACTGTGCCTTCTAGTTGCCAGCCATCTGTTGTTTGCCCCTCCCCCGTGCCTTCCTTGACCCTGGAAGG
TGCCACTCCCACTGTCCTTTCCTAATAAAATGAGGAAATTGCATCGCATTGTCTGAGTAGGTGTCATTCT
ATTCTGGGGGGTGGGGTGGGGCAGGACAGCAAGGGGGAGGATTGGGAAGACAATAGCAGGCATGCTGGGG
ATGCGGTGGGCTCTATGGCTTCTGAGGCGGAAAGAACCAGCTGGGGCTCTAGGGGGTATCCCC
[124 nt withheld, positions 3494-3617]
C
[91 nt withheld, positions 3619-3709]
A
[49 nt withheld, positions 3711-3759]
CCTTTGACGTTGGAGTCCACGTTCTTT
[37 nt withheld, positions 3787-3823]
ACCCTATCTCGGTCTATTCTTTTGATTTATAAGGGATTTTGCCGATTTCGGCCTATTGGTTAAAAAATGA
GCTGATTTAACAAAAATTTAACGCGAATTAATTCTGTGGAATGTGTGTCAGTTAGGGTGTGGAAAGTCCC
CAGGCTCCCCAGCAGGCAGAAGTATGCAAAGCATGCATCTCAATTAGTCAGCAACCAGGTGTGGAAAGTC
CCCAGGCTCCCCAGCAGGCAGAAGTATGCAAAGCATGCATCTCAATTAGTCAGCAACCATAGTCCCGCCC
CTAACTCCGCCCATCCCGCCCCTAACTCCGCCCAGTTCCGCCCATTCTCCGCCCCATGGCTGACTAATTT
TTTTTATTTATGCAGAGGCCGAGGCCGCCTCTGCCTCTGAGCTATTCCAGAAGTAGTGAGGAGGCTTTTT
TGGAGGCCTAGGCTTTTGCAAAAAGCTCCCGGGAGCTTGTATATCCATTTTCGGATCTGATCAAGAGACA
GGATGAGGATCGTTTCGCATGATTGAACAAGATGGATTGCACGCAGGTTCTCCGGCCGCTTGGGTGGAGA
GGCTATTCGGCTATGACTGGGCACAACAGACAATCGGCTGCTCTGATGCCGCCGTGTTCCGGCTGTCAGC
GCAGGGGCGCCCGGTTCTTTTTGTCAAGACCGACCTGTCCGGTGCCCTGAATGAACTGCAGGACGAGGCA
GCGCGGCTATCGTGGCTGGCCACGACGGGCGTTCCTTGCGCAGCTGTGCTCGACGTTGTCACTGAAGCGG
GAAGGGACTGGCTGCTATTGGGCGAAGTGCCGGGGCAGGATCTCCTGTCATCTCACCTTGCTCCTGCCGA
GAAAGTATCCATCATGGCTGATGCAATGCGGCGGCTGCATACGCTTGATCCGGCTACCTGCCCATTCGAC
CACCAAGCGAAACATCGCATCGAGCGAGCACGTACTCGGATGGAAGCCGGTCTTGTCGATCAGGATGATC
TGGACGAAGAGCATCAGGGGCTCGCGCCAGCCGAACTGTTCGCCAGGCTCAAGGCGCGCATGCCCGACGG
CGAGGATCTCGTCGTGACCCATGGCGATGCCTGCTTGCCGAATATCATGGTGGAAAATGGCCGCTTTTCT
GGATTCATCGACTGTGGCCGGCTGGGTGTGGCGGACCGCTATCAGGACATAGCGTTGGCTACCCGTGATA
TTGCTGAAGAGCTTGGCGGCGAATGGGCTGACCGCTTCCTCGTGCTTTACGGTATCGCCGCTCCCGATTC
GCAGCGCATCGCCTTCTATCGCCTTCTTGACGAGTTCTTCTGAGCGGGACTCTGGGGTTCGAAATGACCG
ACCAAGCGACGCCCAACCTGCCATCACGAGATTTCGATTCCACCGCCGCCTTCTATGAAAGGTTGGGCTT
CGGAATCGTTTTCCGGGACGCCGGCTGGATGATCCTCCAGCGCGGGGATCTCATGCTGGAGTTCTTCGCC
CACCCCAACTTGTTTATTGCAGCTTATAATGGTTACAAATAAAGCAATAGCATCACAAATTTCACAAATA
AAGCATTTTTTTCACTGCATTCTAGTTGTGGTTTGTCCAAACTCATCAATGTATCTTATCATGTCTGTAT
ACCGTCGACCTCTAGCTAGAGCTTGGCGTAATCATGGTCATAGCTGTTTCCTGTGTGAAATTGTTATCCG
CTCACAATTCCACACAACATACGAGCCGGAAGCATAAAGTGTAAAGCCTGGGGTGCCTAATGAGTGAGCT
AACTCACATTAATTGCGTTGCGCTCACTGCCCGCTTTCCAGTCGGGAAACCTGTCGTGCCAGCTGCATTA
ATGAATCGGCCAACGCGCGGGGAGAGGCGGTTTGCGTATTGGGCGCTCTTCCGCTTCCTCGCTCACTGAC
TCGCTGCGCTCGGTCGTTCGGCTGCGGCGAGCGGTATCAGCTCACTCAAAGGCGGTAATACGGTTATCCA
CAGAATCAGGGGATAACGCAGGAAAGAACATGTGAGCAAAAGGCCAGCAAAAGGCCAGGAACCGTAAAAA
GGCCGCGTTGCTGGCGTTTTTCCATAGGCTCCGCCCCCCTGACGAGCATCACAAAAATCGACGCTCAAGT
CAGAGGTGGCGAAACCCGACAGGACTATAAAGATACCAGGCGTTTCCCCCTGGAAGCTCCCTCGTGCGCT
CTCCTGTTCCGACCCTGCCGCTTACCGGATACCTGTCCGCCTTTCTCCCTTCGGGAAGCGTGGCGCTTTC
TCATAGCTCACGCTGTAGGTATCTCAGTTCGGTGTAGGTCGTTCGCTCCAAGCTGGGCTGTGTGCACGAA
CCCCCCGTTCAGCCCGACCGCTGCGCCTTATCCGGTAACTATCGTCTTGAGTCCAACCCGGTAAGACACG
ACTTATCGCCACTGGCAGCAGCCACTGGTAACAGGATTAGCAGAGCGAGGTATGTAGGCGGTGCTACAGA
GTTCTTGAAGTGGTGGCCTAACTACGGCTACACTAGAAGAACAGTATTTGGTATCTGCGCTCTGCTGAAG
CCAGTTACCTTCGGAAAAAGAGTTGGTAGCTCTTGATCCGGCAAACAAACCACCGCTGGTAGCGGTGGTT
TTTTTGTTTGCAAGCAGCAGATTACGCGCAGAAAAAAAGGATCTCAAGAAGATCCTTTGATCTTTTCTAC
GGGGTCTGACGCTCAGTGGAACGAAAACTCACGTTAAGGGATTTTGGTCATGAGATTATCAAAAAGGATC
TTCACCTAGATCCTTTTAAATTAAAAATGAAGTTTTAAATCAATCTAAAGTATATATGAGTAAACTTGGT
CTGACAGTTACCAATGCTTAATCAGTGAGGCACCTATCTCAGCGATCTGTCTATTTCGTTCATCCATAGT
TGCCTGACTCCCCGTCGTGTAGATAACTACGATACGGGAGGGCTTACCATCTGGCCCCAGTGCTGCAATG
ATACCGCGAGACCCACGCTCACCGGCTCCAGATTTATCAGCAATAAACCAGCCAGCCGGAAGGGCCGAGC
GCAGAAGTGGTCCTGCAACTTTATCCGCCTCCATCCAGTCTATTAATTGTTGCCGGGAAGCTAGAGTAAG
TAGTTCGCCAGTTAATAGTTTGCGCAACGTTGTTGCCATTGCTACAGGCATCGTGGTGTCACGCTCGTCG
TTTGGTATGGCTTCATTCAGCTCCGGTTCCCAACGATCAAGGCGAGTTACATGATCCCCCATGTTGTGCA
AAAAAGCGGTTAGCTCCTTCGGTCCTCCGATCGTTGTCAGAAGTAAGTTGGCCGCAGTGTTATCACTCAT
GGTTATGGCAGCACTGCATAATTCTCTTACTGTCATGCCATCCGTAAGATGCTTTTCTGTGACTGGTGAG
TACTCAACCAAGTCATTCTGAGAATAGTGTATGCGGCGACCGAGTTGCTCTTGCCCGGCGTCAATACGGG
ATAATACCGCGCCACATAGCAGAACTTTAAAAGTGCTCATCATTGGAAAACGTTCTTCGGGGCGAAAACT
CTCAAGGATCTTACCGCTGTTGAGATCCAGTTCGATGTAACCCACTCGTGCACCCAACTGATCTTCAGCA
TCTTTTACTTTCACCAGCGTTTCTGGGTGAGCAAAAACAGGAAGGCAAAATGCCGCAAAAAAGGGAATAA
GGGCGACACGGAAATGTTGAATACTCATACTCTTCCTTTTTCAATATTATTGAAGCATTTATCAGGGTTA
TTGTCTCATGAGCGGATACATATTTGAATGTATTTAGAAAAATAAACAAATAGGGGTTCCGCGCACATTT
CCCCGAAAAGTGCCACCTGACGTC
