>Addgene plasmid #82473 | pcDNA3/ TO myc-cCE-bio (cCE-bio) | addgene partial sequence | sequence record 159440 | LNCX 5'-AGCTCGTTTAGTGAACCGTCAGATC-3'
CGCTGTTTTGACCTCCATAGAAGACACCGGGACCGATCCAGCCTCCGGACTCTAGCGTTTAAACTTAAGC
TTGGTACCACCATGGCATCAATGCAGAAGCTGATCTCAGAGGAGGACCTGCTTATGGCCATGGAGGCCCT
TCAGCTACCACCGCTTGAGAGACTTACTCTTGATATGGCCATGGAGGCCGCTTACAACAAGATCCCGCCG
CGGTGGCTGAACTGTCCGCGGCGCGGTCAGCCGGTGGCAGGAAGATTCTTACCTCTGAAGACGATGCTGG
GGCCAAGATATGATAGTCAAGTTGCTGAAGAAAACCGGTTCCATCCCAGTATGCTCTCAAATTATCTAAA
GAGCCTGAAGGTTAAAATGAGCTTGTTGGTGGATCTGACAAATACTTCAAGGTTCTATGACAGAAATGAC
ATAGAAAAAGAAGGAATCAAGTATATCAAACTTCAGTGTAAAGGACATGGCGAATGCCCCACCACTGAGA
ATACTGAGACATTCATTCGCCTGTGTGAGAGGTTTAATGAAAGAAGCCCACCTGAACTTATAGGTGTTCA
CTGCACCCATGGCTTCAACCGCACTGGTTTCCTTATATGTGCCTTTTTGGTGGAAAAAATGGATTGGAGT
ATTGAAGCAGCAGTTGCTACATTTGCCCAAGCCAGACCACCAGGAATCTACAAGGGTGATTATTTGAAGG
AACTTTTTCGTCGCTATGGAGATATAGAAGAAGCACCACCACCACCTGTATTGCCAGATTGGTGTTTTGA
AGATGAGGATGAAGAAGATGAGGATGAAGATGGAAAAAAGGACTCAGAACCAGGGTCAAGTGCATCCTTT
AGTAAAAGGAGAAAAGAGCGGTTAAAACTGGGAGCTATTTTCTTGGAAGGCATAACTGTTAAAGGTGTAA
CTCAAGTAACAACTCAACCCAAGTTAGGAGAGGTGCAGCAGAAATGTCATCAGTTCTGTGGCTGGGAAGG
GTCTGGGTTCCCTGGAGCAC
