>Addgene plasmid #82473 | pcDNA3/ TO myc-cCE-bio (cCE-bio) | addgene partial sequence | sequence record 159441 | BGH-rev 5'-TAGAAGGCACAGTCGAGG-3'
GGGCCCTCATTAAACGCCGATCTTGATTAGACCTTGACCACCTTGAACAGCATCTCTTTCCTTAACTAAC
ACCTTTTCAACTTTTCCGTCAGTAGGAGCGTTAATTTCTGTCTCCATTTTCATAGCCTCCAGCACCAGAA
CTGTTTGACCAGCTTTAACAGTGTCACCTTCTTTTACCAGTATCTTAGAAACGGTACCAGCAAGAGGGGC
AGGGATTTCACCTTCACCGGCCTTTCCAGCAGCCTCGTCATGTTGAGCTAGTGCGGCGGTTTTTAACTCT
GATTGAAAGTACAGATTCTCGGTTGGCCGATGCAGTCTTTTGGGCGGTGGGGGCGGCATGAGCTCCGTGT
CAGGGTCCAGGGGCTGTCCCTGGGCGGCTGCTGCACATCTGTCAATGAATTCAAACAGCATCTCCTTGGT
GACAGGGTTCGAGATGCTATTGCACACAGCCATGGCTGTGTTGTAGGCATTTGGGAAACTTTTGTCTATC
CTCTGTCTCATGAAGACCCAGCTATTGTTCTCAAATTTGCATTCTATAATTTTGTTGTCATACTGTTTTA
GTTCTTTTGTCACCTTGATTTGTGCAAAGGGTCTTTCATAACCTCCAACATAGAGAAGGCCAACATTCTG
TGGAAGCAACCCTTCTCCTCCCATTCTTGTTATCTTAAGTCGAAAATCCACAGAGTTTAGACTGGGAGGT
TTCCATTTCAAAATGTCATCACATCGACCAGGCTTGTATTTTCCAATAGGCTGAAAAATAAGTCCATCCA
TTTCATGGCTGACTTCTTTGGCAAAATTTCCTTCCAGAAGCTTTCTTGAAATATTGATGTCAAAAAATTG
TTTAGGTCTGACACTAAATGGTTCCTGTGTTTTGTCAATGAGTCCAGTCTTCATTTTTTCATGTCGTGGA
CTTATAATTTCACGTTCAATACACTGTAGACGAATATTAAAATCACAGTCTCCAAC
